Addgene plasmid #179392: pv6_EGFP
Purpose: Cell line generation via recombination-mediated cassette exchange (RMCE) and stable expression of EGFP
Depositing lab: Tuncay Baubec. Depositing organization: University of Zurich. Publication: ChromID identifies the protein interactome at chromatin marks. Villasenor R, Pfaendler R, Ambrosi C, Butz S, Giuliani S, Bryan E, Sheahan TW, Gable AL, Schmolka N, Manzo M, Wirz J, Feller C, von Mering C, Aebersold R, Voigt P, Baubec T. Nat Biotechnol. 2020 Mar 2. pii: 10.1038/s41587-020-0434-2. doi: 10.1038/s41587-020-0434-2. PubMed 32123383.
Backbone
  Vector backbone: parBit_v6
  Vector type: Mammalian Expression
Growth in bacteria
  Bacterial resistance: Ampicillin, 100 μg/mL
  Growth temperature: 37°C
  Growth strain: DH5alpha
  Copy number: High Copy
Gene/Insert
  Gene/Insert name: EGFP
  Species: Aequorea victoria
  Promoter: CAGGS
  Tag / fusion protein: AviTag (N terminal on insert)
  Cloning method: Gibson Cloning
  Sequencing primers: 5′ CTGGTTGTTGTGCTGTCTC
Terms and licenses: Academic/Nonprofit Terms; Industry Terms: Not Available to Industry
How to cite: pv6_EGFP was a gift from Tuncay Baubec (Addgene plasmid # 179392 ; http://n2t.net/addgene:179392 ; RRID:Addgene_179392)
