[The description below was written by a language model from this plasmid's Addgene catalogue record and pLannotate feature annotations shown in this document.]
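Description:
pv6_EGFP is a mammalian expression and targeting plasmid built on the parBit_v6 backbone, designed for generating stable cell lines by recombination-mediated cassette exchange (RMCE). It is propagated in E. coli as a high-copy plasmid through a ColE1/pUC-type origin and is selected with ampicillin via the β-lactamase gene. Remnants of a pUC-style lacZα/lac promoter region and short bom, rop and lacI fragments flank the cassette and appear to be backbone leftovers rather than functional parts.

The payload is bracketed by two loxP511 sites annotated in opposite orientations. These heterospecific sites recombine with each other but not with wild-type loxP, so Cre can swap the intervening cassette into a genomic landing site carrying matching sites. The record does not describe the recipient locus or cell line. Between the sites, a CAGGS promoter (CMV enhancer, chicken β-actin promoter and chimeric β-actin/β-globin intron) drives EGFP, which the catalogue entry lists as carrying an N-terminal AviTag. The tag is not separately annotated in the feature table, although about 200 nt of unannotated sequence lies upstream of the EGFP coding region. An AviTag is a short peptide substrate for BirA biotin ligase, allowing biotinylation and streptavidin capture of the tagged protein. Downstream, an EMCV IRES links puromycin N-acetyltransferase to the same transcript, so puromycin resistance reports on expression of the integrated cassette, and an SV40 polyadenylation signal terminates it.

The stated use is RMCE-based cell line generation with stable EGFP expression. Its role in the associated chromatin-interactome study, for example as a control line, is not stated in the record.
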