Features (pLannotate 1.2.2; 22 found; start..end, strand, type, name):
    137..236     +  misc_feature   bom (fragment): basis of mobility region from pBR322
    242..399     -  CDS            lacZα (fragment): LacZα fragment of β-galactosidase; lacZ fragment
    409..442     -  protein_bind   loxP511: Cre-mediated recombination occurs in the 8-bp core sequence (GTATACAT). loxP511 sites are compatible with each other, but incompatible with wild-type loxP sites. Cre recombinase
    447..826     +  enhancer       CMV enhancer: human cytomegalovirus immediate early enhancer
    828..1103    +  promoter       chicken β-actin promoter: No description available
   1104..2120    +  intron         chimeric intron: chimera between introns from chicken β-actin and rabbit β-globin
   2118..2174    +  CDS            HBB (fragment): HBB_LEPEU - Experimental evidence at protein level: Swiss-Prot protein existence level 1. Involved in oxygen transport from the lung to the various peripheral tissues. From Lepus europaeus (European hare).
   2374..3090    +  CDS            EGFP: the original enhanced GFP (Yang et al., 1996) mammalian codon-optimized
   3213..3675    +  misc_feature   IRES: internal ribosome entry site (IRES) of the encephalomyocarditis virus (EMCV)
   3689..4288    +  CDS            PuroR: puromycin N-acetyltransferase; pac from Streptomyces alboniger; confers resistance to puromycin
   4337..4462    +  CDS            ble (fragment): BLE_KLEPN - Experimental evidence at protein level: Swiss-Prot protein existence level 1. Binding protein with a strong affinity to the bleomycin family of antibiotics. Binds to CL990; an antimitotic-antibiotic compound. From Klebsiella pneumoniae.
   4457..4578    +  polyA_signal   SV40 poly(A) signal: SV40 polyadenylation signal
   4612..4645    +  protein_bind   loxP511: Cre-mediated recombination occurs in the 8-bp core sequence (GTATACAT). loxP511 sites are compatible with each other, but incompatible with wild-type loxP sites. Cre recombinase
   4648..4666    +  misc_feature   MCS (fragment): pUC18/19 multiple cloning site
   4703..4719    -  protein_bind   lac operator: The lac repressor binds to the lac operator to inhibit transcription in E. coli. This inhibition can be relieved by adding lactose or isopropyl-β-D-thiogalactopyranoside (IPTG). lac repressor encoded by lacI
   4727..4757    -  promoter       lac promoter: promoter for the E. coli lac operon
   4772..4793    -  protein_bind   CAP binding site: CAP binding activates transcription in the presence of cAMP. E. coli catabolite activator protein
   4806..4898    -  CDS            lacI (fragment): lac repressor; lacI; The lac repressor binds to the lac operator to inhibit transcription in E. coli. This inhibition can be relieved by adding lactose or isopropyl-β-D-thiogalactopyranoside (IPTG).
   5081..5669    -  rep_origin     ori: high-copy-number ColE1/pMB1/pBR322/pUC origin of replication
   5840..6700    -  CDS            AmpR: β-lactamase; bla; confers resistance to ampicillin, carbenicillin, and related antibiotics
   6701..6805    -  promoter       AmpR promoter: bla
   6900..35      +  CDS            rop (fragment) (across the origin): Rop protein, which maintains plasmids at low copy number; rop
>Addgene plasmid #179392 | pv6_EGFP | addgene full sequence | sequence record 370112 | Addgene NGS Result
TCGCGCGTTTCGGTGATGACGGTGAAAACCTCTGACACATGCAGCTCCCGGAGACGGTCACAGCTTGTCT
GTAAGCGGATGCCGGGAGCAGACAAGCCCGTCAGGGCGCGTCAGCGGGTGTTGGCGGGTGTCGGGGCTGG
CTTAACTATGCGGCATCAGAGCAGATTGTACTGAGAGTGCACCATATGCGGTGTGAAATACCGCACAGAT
GCGTAAGGAGAAAATACCGCATCAGGCGCCATTCGCCATTCAGGCTGCGCAACTGTTGGGAAGGGCGATC
GGTGCGGGCCTCTTCGCTATTACGCCAGCTGGCGAAAGGGGGATGTGCTGCAAGGCGATTAAGTTGGGTA
ACGCCAGGGTTTTCCCAGTCACGACGTTGTAAAACGACGGCCAGTGAATTCTCGAGCCATAACTTCGTAT
AATGTATACTATACGAAGTTATATCGGACATTGATTATTGACTAGTTATTAATAGTAATCAATTACGGGG
TCATTAGTTCATAGCCCATATATGGAGTTCCGCGTTACATAACTTACGGTAAATGGCCCGCCTGGCTGAC
CGCCCAACGACCCCCGCCCATTGACGTCAATAATGACGTATGTTCCCATAGTAACGCCAATAGGGACTTT
CCATTGACGTCAATGGGTGGAGTATTTACGGTAAACTGCCCACTTGGCAGTACATCAAGTGTATCATATG
CCAAGTACGCCCCCTATTGACGTCAATGACGGTAAATGGCCCGCCTGGCATTATGCCCAGTACATGACCT
TATGGGACTTTCCTACTTGGCAGTACATCTACGTATTAGTCATCGCTATTACCATGGTCGAGGTGAGCCC
CACGTTCTGCTTCACTCTCCCCATCTCCCCCCCCTCCCCACCCCCAATTTTGTATTTATTTATTTTTTAA
TTATTTTGTGCAGCGATGGGGGCGGGGGGGGGGGGGGSGCGCGCCRGGSGGGGSGGGGSGGGGSGRGGGG
SGGGGSGGGGSGRGGCGGAGAGGTGCGGCGGCAGCCAATCAGAGCGGCGCGCTCCGAAAGTTTCCTTTTA
TGGCGAGGCGGCGGCGGCGGCGGCCCTATAAAAAGCGAAGCGCGCGGCGGGCGGGAGTCGCTGCGCGCTG
CCTTCGCCCCGTGCCCCGCTCCGCCGCCGCCTCGCGCCGCCCGCCCCGGCTCTGACTGACCGCGTTACTC
CCACAGGTGAGCGGGCGGGACGGCCCTTCTCCTCCGGGCTGTAATTAGCGCTTGGTTTAATGACGGCTTG
TTTCTTTTCTGTGGCTGCGTGAAAGCCTTGAGGGGCTCCGGGAGGGCCCTTTGTGCGGGGGGAGCGGCTC
GGGGGGTGCGTGCGTGTGTGTGTGCGTGGGGAGCGCCGCGTGCGGCTCCGCGCTGCCCGGCGGCTGTGAG
CGCTGCGGGCGCGGCGCGGGGCTTTGTGCGCTCCGCAGTGTGCGCGAGGGGAGCGCGGCCGGGGGCGGTG
CCCCGCGGTGCGGGGGGGGCTGCGAGGGGAACAAAGGCTGCGTGCGGGGTGTGTGCGTGGGGGGGTGAGC
AGGGGGTGTGGGCGCGTCGGTCGGGCTGCAACCCCCCCTGCACCCCCCTCCCCGAGTTGCTGAGCACGGC
CCGGCTTCGGGTGCGGGGCTCCGTACGGGGCGTGGCGCGGGGCTCGCCGTGCCGGGCGGGGGGTGGCGGC
AGGTGGGGGTGCCGGGCGGGGCGGGGCCGCCTCGGGCCGGGGAGGGCTCGGGGGAGGGGCGCGGCGGCCC
CCGGAGCGCCGGCGGCTGTCGAGGCGCGGCGAGCCGCAGCCATTGCCTTTTATGGTAATCGTGCGAGAGG
GCGCAGGGACTTCCTTTGTCCCAAATCTGTGCGGAGCCGAAATCTGGGAGGCGCCGCCGCACCCCCTCTA
GCGGGCGCGGGGCGAAGCGGTGCGGCGCCGGCAGGAAGGAAATGGGCGGGGAGGGCCTTCGTGCGTCGCC
GCGCCGCCGTCCCCTTCTCCCTCTCCAGCCTCGGGGCTGTCCGCGGGGGGACGGCTGCCTTCGGGGGGGA
CGGGGCAGGGCGGGGTTCGGCTTCTGGCGTGTGACCGGCGGCTCTAGAGCCTCTGCTAACCATGTTCATG
CCTTCTTCTTTTTCCTACAGCTCCTGGGCAACGTGCTGGTTATTGTGCTGTCTCATCATTTTGGCAAAGA
ATTCTAGCATGGCTGGTGGCCTGAATGACATCTTTGAGGCCCAGAAGATCGAGTGGCATGAGAACCTGTA
CTTCCAGGGAGTCGACGAAGAGTCTGGTTCTGTTTCTGGTGGTGATATCGGTGGCGGAGGCTCTGGAGGT
GGAGGCTCCGCACCCCCCAAAAAGAAACGCAAGGTTGGATACCGGGATCCACCGGTCGCCACCGTGAGCA
AGGGCGAGGAGCTGTTCACCGGGGTGGTGCCCATCCTGGTCGAGCTGGACGGCGACGTAAACGGCCACAA
GTTCAGCGTGTCCGGCGAGGGCGAGGGCGATGCCACCTACGGCAAGCTGACCCTGAAGTTCATCTGCACC
ACCGGCAAGCTGCCCGTGCCCTGGCCCACCCTCGTGACCACCCTGACCTACGGCGTGCAGTGCTTCAGCC
GCTACCCCGACCACATGAAGCAGCACGACTTCTTCAAGTCCGCCATGCCCGAAGGCTACGTCCAGGAGCG
CACCATCTTCTTCAAGGACGACGGCAACTACAAGACCCGCGCCGAGGTGAAGTTCGAGGGCGACACCCTG
GTGAACCGCATCGAGCTGAAGGGCATCGACTTCAAGGAGGACGGCAACATCCTGGGGCACAAGCTGGAGT
ACAACTACAACAGCCACAACGTCTATATCATGGCCGACAAGCAGAAGAACGGCATCAAGGTGAACTTCAA
GATCCGCCACAACATCGAGGACGGCAGCGTGCAGCTCGCCGACCACTACCAGCAGAACACCCCCATCGGC
GACGGCCCCGTGCTGCTGCCCGACAACCACTACCTGAGCACCCAGTCCGCCCTGAGCAAAGACCCCAACG
AGAAGCGCGATCACATGGTCCTGCTGGAGTTCGTGACCGCCGCCGGGATCACTCTCGGCATGGACGAGCT
GTACAAGTAAAGCGAGCTCGACAGATCTAGGAGCGGTTAACGAGGTAGCGGCCGCCGAAGCCGCTTGGAA
TAAGGCCGGTGTGCGTTTGTCTATATGTTATTTTCCACCATATTGCCGTCTTTTGGCAATGTGAGGGCCC
GGAAACCTGGCCCTGTCTTCTTGACGAGCATTCCTAGGGGTCTTTCCCCTCTCGCCAAAGGAATGCAAGG
TCTGTTGAATGTCGTGAAGGAAGCAGTTCCTCTGGAAGCTTCTTGAAGACAAACAACGTCTGTAGCGACC
CTTTGCAGGCAGCGGAACCCCCCACCTGGCGACAGGTGCCTCTGCGGCCAAAAGCCACGTGTATAAGATA
CACCTGCAAAGGCGGCACAACCCCAGTGCCACGTTGTGAGTTGGATAGTTGTGGAAAGAGTCAAATGGCT
CTCCTCAAGCGTATTCAACAAGGGGCTGAAGGATGCCCAGAAGGTACCCCATTGTATGGGATCTGATCTG
GGGCCTCGGTGCACATGCTTTACATGTGTTTAGTCGAGGTTAAAAAAACGTCTAGGCCCCCCGAACCACG
GGGACGTGGTTTTCCTTTGAAAAACACGATGATAATATGGCCACAACCATGACCGAGTACAAGCCCACGG
TGCGCCTCGCCACCCGCGACGACGTCCCCAGGGCCGTACGCACCCTCGCCGCCGCGTTCGCCGACTACCC
CGCCACGCGCCACACCGTCGATCCGGACCGCCACATCGAGCGGGTCACCGAGCTGCAAGAACTCTTCCTC
ACGCGCGTCGGGCTCGACATCGGCAAGGTGTGGGTCGCGGACGACGGCGCCGCGGTGGCGGTCTGGACCA
CGCCGGAGAGCGTCGAAGCGGGGGCGGTGTTCGCCGAGATCGGCCCGCGCATGGCCGAGTTGAGCGGTTC
CCGGCTGGCCGCGCAGCAACAGATGGAAGGCCTCCTGGCGCCGCACCGGCCCAAGGAGCCCGCGTGGTTC
CTGGCCACCGTCGGCGTCTCGCCCGACCACCAGGGCAAGGGTCTGGGCAGCGCCGTCGTGCTCCCCGGAG
TGGAGGCGGCCGAGCGCGCCGGGGTGCCCGCCTTCCTGGAGACCTCCGCGCCCCGCAACCTCCCCTTCTA
CGAGCGGCTCGGCTTCACCGTCACCGCCGACGTCGAGGTGCCCGAAGGACCGCGCACCTGGTGCATGACC
CGCAAGCCCGGTGCCTGACGCCCGCCCCACGACCCGCAGCGCCCGACCGAAAGGAGCGCAGTGCTACGAG
ATTTCGATTCCACCGCCGCCTTCTATGAAAGGTTGGGCTTCGGAATCGTTTTCCGGGACGCCGGCTGGAT
GATCCTCCAGCGCGGGGATCTCATGCTGGAGTTCTTCGCCCACCCCAACTTGTTTATTGCAGCTTATAAT
GGTTACAAATAAAGCAATAGCATCACAAATTTCACAAATAAAGCATTTTTTTCACTGCATTCTAGTTGTG
GTTTGTCCAAACTCATCAATGTATCTTATCATGTCTGTATACCGTGGATCCGGCCGGCCCCATAACTTCG
TATAGTATACATTATACGAAGTTATCCCCTGCAGGCATGCAAGCTTGGCGTAATCATGGTCATAGCTGTT
TCCTGTGTGAAATTGTTATCCGCTCACAATTCCACACAACATACGAGCCGGAAGCATAAAGTGTAAAGCC
TGGGGTGCCTAATGAGTGAGCTAACTCACATTAATTGCGTTGCGCTCACTGCCCGCTTTCCAGTCGGGAA
ACCTGTCGTGCCAGCTGCATTAATGAATCGGCCAACGCGCGGGGAGAGGCGGTTTGCGTATTGGGCGCTC
TTCCGCTTCCTCGCTCACTGACTCGCTGCGCTCGGTCGTTCGGCTGCGGCGAGCGGTATCAGCTCACTCA
AAGGCGGTAATACGGTTATCCACAGAATCAGGGGATAACGCAGGAAAGAACATGTGAGCAAAAGGCCAGC
AAAAGGCCAGGAACCGTAAAAAGGCCGCGTTGCTGGCGTTTTTCCATAGGCTCCGCCCCCCTGACGAGCA
TCACAAAAATCGACGCTCAAGTCAGAGGTGGCGAAACCCGACAGGACTATAAAGATACCAGGCGTTTCCC
CCTGGAAGCTCCCTCGTGCGCTCTCCTGTTCCGACCCTGCCGCTTACCGGATACCTGTCCGCCTTTCTCC
CTTCGGGAAGCGTGGCGCTTTCTCATAGCTCACGCTGTAGGTATCTCAGTTCGGTGTAGGTCGTTCGCTC
CAAGCTGGGCTGTGTGCACGAACCCCCCGTTCAGCCCGACCGCTGCGCCTTATCCGGTAACTATCGTCTT
GAGTCCAACCCGGTAAGACACGACTTATCGCCACTGGCAGCAGCCACTGGTAACAGGATTAGCAGAGCGA
GGTATGTAGGCGGTGCTACAGAGTTCTTGAAGTGGTGGCCTAACTACGGCTACACTAGAAGAACAGTATT
TGGTATCTGCGCTCTGCTGAAGCCAGTTACCTTCGGAAAAAGAGTTGGTAGCTCTTGATCCGGCAAACAA
ACCACCGCTGGTAGCGGTGGTTTTTTTGTTTGCAAGCAGCAGATTACGCGCAGAAAAAAAGGATCTCAAG
AAGATCCTTTGATCTTTTCTACGGGGTCTGACGCTCAGTGGAACGAAAACTCACGTTAAGGGATTTTGGT
CATGAGATTATCAAAAAGGATCTTCACCTAGATCCTTTTAAATTAAAAATGAAGTTTTAAATCAATCTAA
AGTATATATGAGTAAACTTGGTCTGACAGTTACCAATGCTTAATCAGTGAGGCACCTATCTCAGCGATCT
GTCTATTTCGTTCATCCATAGTTGCCTGACTCCCCGTCGTGTAGATAACTACGATACGGGAGGGCTTACC
ATCTGGCCCCAGTGCTGCAATGATACCGCGAGACCCACGCTCACCGGCTCCAGATTTATCAGCAATAAAC
CAGCCAGCCGGAAGGGCCGAGCGCAGAAGTGGTCCTGCAACTTTATCCGCCTCCATCCAGTCTATTAATT
GTTGCCGGGAAGCTAGAGTAAGTAGTTCGCCAGTTAATAGTTTGCGCAACGTTGTTGCCATTGCTACAGG
CATCGTGGTGTCACGCTCGTCGTTTGGTATGGCTTCATTCAGCTCCGGTTCCCAACGATCAAGGCGAGTT
ACATGATCCCCCATGTTGTGCAAAAAAGCGGTTAGCTCCTTCGGTCCTCCGATCGTTGTCAGAAGTAAGT
TGGCCGCAGTGTTATCACTCATGGTTATGGCAGCACTGCATAATTCTCTTACTGTCATGCCATCCGTAAG
ATGCTTTTCTGTGACTGGTGAGTACTCAACCAAGTCATTCTGAGAATAGTGTATGCGGCGACCGAGTTGC
TCTTGCCCGGCGTCAATACGGGATAATACCGCGCCACATAGCAGAACTTTAAAAGTGCTCATCATTGGAA
AACGTTCTTCGGGGCGAAAACTCTCAAGGATCTTACCGCTGTTGAGATCCAGTTCGATGTAACCCACTCG
TGCACCCAACTGATCTTCAGCATCTTTTACTTTCACCAGCGTTTCTGGGTGAGCAAAAACAGGAAGGCAA
AATGCCGCAAAAAAGGGAATAAGGGCGACACGGAAATGTTGAATACTCATACTCTTCCTTTTTCAATATT
ATTGAAGCATTTATCAGGGTTATTGTCTCATGAGCGGATACATATTTGAATGTATTTAGAAAAATAAACA
AATAGGGGTTCCGCGCACATTTCCCCGAAAAGTGCCACCTGACGTCTAAGAAACCATTATTATCATGACA
TTAACCTATAAAAATAGGCGTATCACGAGGCCCTTTCGTC
